>Addgene plasmid #232608 | pAS3-rab-3P::AI::gur-3G::SL2::his-24::tagBFP | addgene full sequence | sequence record 462124 | Addgene NGS Result
GCTAACAACTTGGAAATGAAATAAGCTTGCATGCCTGCAGGCGAGTTTTGACTGGCTTTCAAAAACTGAG
TGATTACTAATTATTTTTGAAAAAATTAACAGTTGTGATATGATATTTAGACATTTTTGCAATATATAAT
TTGTTTGAAAAAAAAACATTTTTTAATGGTCTTCGAAGCTATAATAGTTTTTCGTAAAATTTTAAATAAA
ACAGCTGACAGATATCCACATTCAATAATTGAAAGTATGCAGTTCTCTTTTTTTTTGTCAAATAGAAAAA
AAGTAACAGATGGTCAGATATAATCTAGGTTAATCTGACTCTGGTCATCGATGAACTCATTTTCATCATA
ATCATTCTTCTTTCAAATGGTCTGTTCGGAATTCGAATATTCAATAAATGGATATCTTATTAGATGCTCC
GGATTTATTCCACCAAACTTCCAAGACGTAAGTTCAATTTAAACAAAATTACTATAGCTTGAAAAAATGA
GAAAAAACGAGCAGATAAAAAAATAACAGAAAAAATCCATAAAAATGACGAGGGTTCCGTGCGAAAATCG
TCATTGTTTTTGGCTTGCATCACACTTTTCCGCGAGTCAGCCACACTGTTTTATCGATTATTATTTTTCT
GATTTCAGAAACCGGAAACTTACAACTGAGATGCTTTCATTTTGATTTTTTTAAATTTAGTTTTGATTTC
AGCGATTTGTTTGAATATAATTATGCATGAGTTGGCTTTTGCATTTTTAGATAAATAAGTTCACATGCTC
GGACAAATTGTGTGGTTTAATCTGTGAAAGTTTTGAATCTTCTGTTTGAAAAAAAAAACATTTTTAATTT
GTATATACGAGTGAATTGGTTAGGCCCTGGTTACGTTTTCCAGCGAATTCATTCAAATTTCTTATTTTTT
CTATTTTTTCAATTAAATAATTTAGTTCTCTATCACATGTGTATGATCAAAATTTCATTCCTAATCGTAA
GCAAATTTAGGCTCATCCGTAGTATAATTTTGTTATGAAGGGCTTCACAGTAAAAGCTCAAACTCCAACA
TTTAGCAACTAGCAACCAACAAAAAACCAAAGAAATGTCAGTTTTGAAAAGTCGTTATTTCTTTGTCTTC
TCACAATTCACACATCATCTTCTCGTTTTCCTCCGTTTTTTTGTCGTGCTTCCTTCTTTTCTTTACACAT
TTTTCTAACCTTTTTTTAAGTCTATCCTCTCCTAATCCTTTGTACTCTCTAATCAGTTTTGCTGGTTGTG
CTGCACAATTTTTATCAGATTTATGCGCGAAACAAAAGCCTCTCGCGGAGAGCTCCGCCAAATCCGGTCT
TCTTTTTTCCTTGCCTATCGGATTTCACAAACATTCAGTTTGTCACTTGACGATGTGTTGGAGGCATTAC
TACTAGGAAGTGTTATTCATATTTTTTATTCGTTTCTTTTTGGTGACTAAACGAAATATTCCGAACGTTT
TCCTGATTTCAGGCGGCGGAAACGAAGAAGACCACGAATAATCAACAGGCTGCCATTGCATCCGCCAGAA
GTCGAGTGAGTTCTTTGAAAATCTTTATTAGAGTTATTTGTGACAATTTGCCACTTTTTTTTTAATGTTT
AATGAATCTGTAACGAAATTAATACCAAGGGTGTCCAACAGAACTATCTGAGCGGTTATTTAATTTTTAG
ATAGTATATTTCTTCCGATCGTAACATACATATTTTCAAGCATAGTACTGTGATTTAAGTTACAGTTTTC
CAATCAGTCTTGATTTTAATAAAAACTTTTCAACTGCAAAAATGCCTCTGAAGTATTTTTCTATATTTTT
ATAGTTGAATAATTTTTTGATTGGCACAAAGACCGCCGAGATATGAGCCGTTAAAGTAAAGCTGCATGGA
TTCAATATGGTTTGTATTTGATTGGAGTCACTTACATGGAAATATTTGTATTTAAATCTCATATTTTAAA
ACAAGACAAACACCAAATTAAATTTTTATTAATCTGAACATTTTTCAATCGATTTGGTAAACAAATTATT
AGATGTTTCCCTCAAAAATTGTAACAATTCCTAAATTGTGGCACTTATAATAACATCGTCCTGAATTCTC
AAAAAAAACCGAATGCTAAGAGAGATTTCGTTTAACTGGGACCTGTAACTGAATTTTCAAATATTGGCAG
TTTTTGATAAACTGGGAGGGAAATCAAAAACCAAAACTACAGTACCCCTCGTGTTATAATAAATTGTCAT
TCACTCCTTTTTTGTTCCCAACATTTGCTCCCATCTCCTGACGAGAAAGAACAATTTTATGAGCACGGGA
ACCCGTGGGCGTCCATCCGTTCCTCCTGTGCAATTTCAGCCCCCTTCCTCTACATTCTCTGTGTTCCCGT
TTTTATCGTTTTATGGGTATCGGGAACGGACAGATCGCTTCCATTTGCTTCTATTCCGTCCTCACAAGAC
GTCCCACTAACTGATTTTCTTCTGATTTCTTTTCACTGAAAATGGGAAAGAAAGAAAAAGACGATGAATC
GACGACTTCTTCTCAGGAGAAGGTGAAGAAGAAGGATAAGGAGAAAGTTCATCTAAGGCTGAAAGATAAA
GTAAAAAAACTTAGAAAATCTAAGTCGATTGCAGTATCTTCTCCAGCTGATTATATGACTTGTCAGTGTG
AACCATGCAAAAAAGTAGCTCTCGAGGTAATAATTTTTAAACTCAATACGTAGTTAAGTTTGAACTCCTT
TTAATTTACTTATCATCTAATTTACCGTCACAATAGTACTTCCATTAGCAATTATTTTAAAATTACATGC
ATAGCTTCAATGTTCGTTTTTTTGCGTTCTCATATCGTATGTTGTCTGCCTCTCGAATACTGACTGTCCG
ACTAGAATGTCCCGGTAGGATTACTGTACGGTCACTGGGAATAAACTGTTTCTGAAATCAATCTGAAATT
CCGTAGATCTTCTTGGTTCAATTTCTTATTCCTCAATCTTTGGACAACGTCACCTTCAGAGTCGTCGTTG
AGTATCCCATCATTAACTAGTCAATCTTTCTCTCTTTTTCATTTCCCCCAACTTTTCTGCATATTTTTTG
ACGACGACGACCTCGACGGCAACGAGAATACATTTATCTATTTTTTAGTATAGCATATATACATTTTCTA
CTTTTCTCTAACCCATTTCAGACGTATAGATTTTGGTTTTCGAATGCAACTTTGAGATTTTTCAAAGATC
TTCAGATGGGAGCAGTGGACTGTCTATTTGATATTCTTAAAATGTACTCTATAAAAGATGAAACTGTAAT
GACCAATTCCCTACATAAATATTTTTAACTAATTGGTCGGATATTTGGGGATCAGAGAAGTACTTGTTTT
TGCGATATTAATAATGATATATTTTTCTAGTAAAAAAATGTTAAGCGATTTGTGAATAATTAAGTTGGCT
TGAAAAAGATTTTTTGATAGCTATGTATTTTGTTAATTTAAATCAGATTTTAAAACTTTATTATTGACTA
TTTATATATATTATATATTATATATTTTCATGGTTTAATCAAAATCTATTAAATTATTTCTAAGATCTCT
AAATATCGAATTCTCTAAAAAGCTTCATCAACAAAAGCATTTCAATTATCTAACACAATGAGAATAATTC
AAGAACTGAAATAGAAAGAAATCTAGAAAAAAAAGAGAGTGAGGTGCCCTATTAAATCGGTGCTCTCCTC
TCTAACAGAAGCGCCTACACGCACCCAAGAGAGCTCTTTTTCTTTCTTTTTTCGGAGCACACATACACGC
ATACACTCCTCAGAAGTGTATAGAGAAAATGGGAGAAGAAGCGAAAGAAGACGAAGAAGCGGTTGTGATG
TATGCATCGGGCGTTTCTATCCCTCTCCGTGAGCAACGAGCTAGTCAACCCATCGATCCATTTTTGTGAG
CACACACAGAGAGAGACTCAAACACACTCACAGCTTCACACTGAGCTCCAAGAGCTCTGTAGAGAGAAGC
CAGAGTATGCTTTCCTCGATTTTCCTAACGTCTTCTTCTTCTGCTTTTTTCTTTTTCCCAACGAGTTGTA
GTCCACTAACTTCAATTTTTCCTCCAGAGAAAGAGTTTTAGAGAGACAGCTGATAAATACACTAGAGAAA
TAAAAAGAATGATAAAAATTTGCTATTTTAATCAGTTCCCTCTCGTTTCTCTAAGTTTTGTTGTTGGGTT
GGGAAATTAAAATTGGAAAATGGAAATAACGTTTTTTTCTGTCTAATCTTGAATTCTCCAGACATTTCTT
ATTTCCTTTTTTGTTGCAAGTTTTTCTTCCTTCTCTAATTTTTAATCAAAGATATCTCGCTATGAACTTT
GAATTTTTGATATTTTGATTCTATAAATACATAAAGTAATCTAAATGCTCTTTTAAAATAAATCTACAGT
AGCCCTATTTTCAGGGATCCCCGGGATTGGCCAAAGGACCCAAAGGTATGTTTCGAATGATACTAACATA
ACATAGAACATTTTCAGGAGGACCCTTGGAGGGTACCGAGCTCAGAAAAAATGACGATAACAGCGTCGAA
TACGTTGGAGTTCAAATGGACGTCACCAAGGAGCTCGAGATCGTCATTCAGTAAGTTCACTGGAATGAAC
CTGTGCAGCCTTTTATTTTTCAACATTGTTTATAGGAACAACGACAGATGCGGAACAGAAAATATCAATT
GACATGAGTAATACTTACTGTGATCAGGTAAATGATACAGTGATGGTTCGACTCTAAAAATTACTGAGAT
TTCGAATAACTAAAAACAGTTTTTTGGAATGATTAAATAAGTAAAAATTCTAAATGTATCAACAATACGT
GTTGTTTTGAATAATTGAACATAAAAGAAAATAAGAGGAGACAAAGTGTGTTAAGTTGTGAAATTTTGAC
TGAAGCGACACATTTTCATCAAAGGGTAATAATATGAAAACCATAATAGCCCTACATTTTTGTGGGTGCA
GGTATATTTGAGACTGCACGCACGGTGTGCCTAGATTTATTTTTAGTTTCAAATATTTTTCATATTTCCG
AACGAATAGTGGAAGCAGCAAAATGTATTTGTAGCATCAAGTATTTCTAGCCATTTTGCAATTTTTATAT
TGTTCAGTTCTAATGAAGATTGCAGAAAAAAACGGTAACAAACGCTTATTCAAGAACAAATTGTATATGT
TCAGGTTTTGGGGCCTCTGTACTCCTATATGATGGTGTTGGGACTTAATCACACTCACAGTAGCGCTCGG
AATACAATGTTTAAGTGGCCATTGACAATCTACAATTATCTCACTCTAGCCATATTGGTAAGCTACATTA
TGTCCTGATCTTCGATTAAACAAGATTGTACTTTCTCTGCGTGTGTGTAATACGAGATGTTTATAAAAGT
TTAGCCCAGCAAGTGGAACATTTTCAAATTTTTCCAGACAGCGGCCACAATTCGACGCATTTCACAAATC
AAACAAAAATCGGCAACAAATGAGGAAAAAGATGCTGCTTTTCATGTGCTAAACCCGACGTTTGTGCTCA
CGTTGTGTCATGCTTTGCTAATGTTCAGGTTGTGTTTTGCGCAGCGTTAAGTTGGTTATTAAACTCAAAC
ATGAACAAACAAATATAACGATACATGAAAATCGCACAAAGAATACATGGTTTTTGATTCGCGGGCATAA
GATTGTCTAGTTTGCTCAAAAGTATTTGTATTTCGGGAGATAATTATATTTAAAAAATTTTGAAATGTTA
TGGAAGTGGTCGTTTGATATCAAGATCGAACAATTTTTTAAAGATATGTGTTTCCTATTAGTATGGTGTA
CCCATAAGAATTGCAATCTCTAAACAATATTTTTAATGATATGAACATTTAATGATATTCTTCATTCATT
TTTGAGGATTCCTTACTAAGTCACAAAAAAATCGTCGAATTAGGTATTTTCTAGATGCCAATTCGAGGTT
TCAAAAAGTGTCACACACAAGTTGAATATACCTTAATAAAAACAAGTTACTTCCAATTTGGAACAAACCA
TCAAAACTTAGTATTGTAGTCTCTTACAGTCTAATAGTATTCCACGAAAACATTTCCGGGAATTCGTATG
GCACGCAATACTATTAGAAGGTAAATCAATTTTCATAAATTATAAACCAAAAAAAAATATTGATGGAAAA
TTATTGTTTGAACGTTTCTGTAGTCTATTTTATTAATTTATTGTTTTATCTCGTATATGACTTGTTTAAT
TGACTTGCATTACTAGACAGTCTCAATTTCCTAAAAACGAACTAGTTTCTAATTTTTTGAATAAGACTTT
AGTTTCATGGAAATTAAGGTTTATTGGAAACCAATCACAAAGCTAACATCACAAATTTATTTTAAATGAT
ATGCGCTTTGTGTTATTCTCATATTTAAATTTCAGTGGTCTTGCTGCCGGATTCCTTTTGCTAAAGTTGC
AAAAGCAAAGAGAGAAAATGTACCACGTGAGTGAAATTAGACACGGTTGAGGTAGATCACAAGACCAACA
GGGCTTGACTTACAGGTGTTAGATCAAGGGTTGGGTAGGAATAGAAATGAAGAACATGACAGTCATCATT
TCAAGCTGAATAAGTTATTTATATCAATCAGTTTTTCGTTTGCAGCTGCATTATCCTTTGTACAAATTGG
TAACAAAAAAGTATGACTAATTCGAAACCATTCGAAAAATTTCCAGCTACAAAAATGAGATATCTTGATC
TCCCTGACACTCCTGATCTGATTAACAGAAAAATCTACTTTGTGATTCTTGAAGGATACGTGGTACGGTT
GATATTCTTTATGCTTGCCAAAAATTTTCAAAATTAAGATTTTCATCGCTTCCAGTTGCATTTCATTAGT
CGCAATATTATTTTTTCAACTATGTAGAATACTCCAATTTTCGATAGGACAACTAATAGAAGAAATGGTG
CCTAAAGAAAAAGAAGAATGCCCACTACCAGAACAATCTTTACAACAAATTCACGATGTTCAAATTCATT
ACCAAGAAATTTCCAATGCTAAGCTGTATATAGAACAGAATTTCTCATTTTCACTGTTTTATACCTACGG
CTGTTGTATTCCGCTGACCTGTCTGTTGGGCTACATTGCTTTTCGAAATGGAATTCAGGTAGTGAAAATG
AGCAGCAATACCATTGTTTCATATCATCATTTAGGCTGATATGGCGGAAACTTTTTCTGTGGCAATATGG
CTCACTAATACTATGTTAGCATTGATGCTTTTCTCGATTCCAGCTTTTATGATTGCTGAAGAGGTTAGTA
CTTATAAGTATGTATATGTTTGTTTAAATACATAGATATAGTTAGAGCAGAACTGAGAAAATTGAGTTAG
TAAAGTTTTTGTATTTCTTCAACTTTTGATGTTAGCTGAACAAAAATTAAAAAACAACATAAATTAAATA
TAATGCAAGCATATTTGTGAACAAGAAATGTGTACGTGGATAAAGTCGCGGTGGAATTATCATTTAACCG
TGATTGCATGCATATAAATCCCACAATACGTAAACTCAATTTATTTATGACAGTTTCACAATTACGATCA
GAAATTTAAAATAAATAGGTTTTCAAACACTATTCTTCAGCGACAATATTTCTGCTAATTGTCGCTGATA
TTTTATGTTCGCAAACGCAGTAATTCAAAATTGATATCCAAACATTAAGTTGTACAAATAAAAATTAATA
ATTACAGGGCGACAAACTTCTAACCGCTTCTTTCAAAATGTATCACGAAACTCTATGTGAGGAACGTGAT
CTTCTAGTTTTGGTGTGTTCGTTATCTCAAAAAAAAATCGATCAATTCTACTTTCAGTCTCAAATGAGTT
TTCTTTCGTTTCAAATGCATGCTACAAAGCTTACTCTCACCGCCGGGAATTTCTTCATGATGAATCGCAA
AATTATGATCAGTGTACGTTTAAAGGCGTGCAGCTGGTTTTTAGTTGATATTTAAAATATTTCAGTTGTT
CTCTGCAATTTTCACATATTTTCTTATTTTGGTACAGTTTGATGCTGAAAAGGAGCGAGCCGGAGAATGC
AATAATCAATCTCGTGTGCTCATTGTCCAACCACCTGTGTAAGGTACCGCTGTCTCATCCTACTTTCACC
TAGTTAACTGCTTGTCTTAAAATCTATGCTTCTCTTTAGTATCTAAAATTTTCCTAGAAGCTTACAAGTA
TATAAATGGTCTCTTCTCAATAAAGGTTGTATATTTATTCATCTTATTGAATCTGCCATTTCCTCGTTTT
TGCGAGTTTATATACCTTCCAATTTTCTTTCTATTGTATTTTCAACTTCTAATTTTAATTCAGGGAAACT
GCTTCAACGCATCATGTCTGATTCCGCTGTTGTTGCCGCCGCTGTCGAGCCAAAGGTCCCAAAGGCTAAG
GCCGCCAAGGCCGCCAAGCCAGCCGCCAAGGCCGCCAAGCCAACCAAAGTTGCCAAGGCCAAGGCTCCAG
TCGCTCACCCACCATACATCAACATGATCAAGGAGGCCATCAAGCAGCTCAAGGACCGCAAAGGAGCTTC
CAAGCAGGCAATCCTCAAGTTCATCTCCCAAAACTACAAGCTCGGAGACAATGTCATCCAGATCAATGCT
CATCTCCGTCAGGCTCTCAAGCGTGGTGTCACCAGCAAGGCCCTTGTTCAAGCCGCCGGATCCGGAGCCA
ACGGACGTTTCCGTGTGCCAGAGAAGGCCGCCGCCGCCAAGAAGCCAGCAGCAGCCAAGAAGCCAGCAGC
AGCCAAGAAACCAGCAGCCGCCAAGAAAGCCACTGGAGAGAAGAAGGCAAAGAAGCCAGCCGCTGCCAAG
CCAAAGAAGGCCGCCACCGGAGATAAGAAGGTCAAGAAGGCCAAGAGCCCAAAGAAGGTTGCCAAGCCAG
CTGCCAAGAAGGTCGCCAAGTCTCCAGCCAAGAAGGCCGCTCCAAAGAAGATCGCCAAGCCAGCTGCCAA
GAAGGCCGCCAAGCCAGCCGCCAAGGCCGCATGCATGTCCGAACTCATCAAGGAGAACATGCACATGAAG
CTCTACATGGAGGGAACCGTAGACAACCACCACTTCAAGTGCACCTCCGAGGGAGAGGGAAAGCCATACG
AGGGAACCCAAACCATGCGTATCAAGGTCGTCGAGGGAGGACCACTCCCATTCGCCTTCGACATCCTCGC
CACCTCCTTCCTCTACGGGTCCAAGGTAAGTTTAAACATATATATACTAACTAACCCTGATTATTTAAAT
TTTCAGACCTTCATCAACCACACCCAAGGAATCCCAGACTTCTTCAAGCAATCCTTCCCAGAGGGATTCA
CCTGGGAGCGTGTCACCACCTACGAGGACGGAGGAGTCCTCACCGCCACCCAAGACACCTCCCTCCAAGA
CGGATGCCTCATCTACAACGTCAAGATCCGTGGAGTCAACTTCACCTCCAACGGACCAGTCATGCAAAAG
AAGACCCTCGGATGGGAGACCTTCACCGAGACCCTCTACCCAGCCGACGGAGGACTAGAGGGACGTAACG
ACATGGCCCTCAAGCTCGTCGGAGGCTCCCACCTCATCGCCAACATCAAGGTAAGTTTAAACAGTTCGGT
ACTAACTAACCATACATATTTAAATTTTCAGACCACCTACCGTTCCAAGAAGCCAGCCAAGAACCTCAAG
ATGCCAGGAGTCTACTACGTTGACTACCGTCTAGAGCGTATCAAGGAGGCCAACAACGAGACCTACGTCG
AGCAACACGAGGTCGCCGTCGCCCGTTACTGCGACCTCCCATCCAAGCTCGGACACAAGCTCAACTAAGC
GCCGGTCGCTACCATTACCAACTTGTCTGGTGTCAAAAATAATAGGGGCCGCTGTCATCAGAGTAAGTTT
AAACTGAGTTCTACTAACTAACGAGTAATATTTAAATTTTCAGCATCTCGCGCCCGTGCCTCTGACTTCT
AAGTCCAATTACTCTTCAACATCCCTACATGCTCTTTCTCCCTGTGCTCCCACCCCCTATTTTTGTTATT
ATCAAAAAACTTCTCTTAATTTCTTTGTTTTTTAGCTTCTTTTAAGTCACCTCTAACAATGAAATTGTGT
AGATTCAAAAATAGAATTAATTCGTAATAAAAAGTCGAAAAAAATTGTGCTCCCTCCCCCCATTAATAAT
AATTCTATCCCAAAATCTACACAATGTTCTGTGTACACTTCTTATGTTTTTTACTTCTGATAAATTTTTT
TGAAACATCATAGAAAAAACCGCACACAAAATACCTTATCATATGTTACGTTTCAGTTTATGACCGCAAT
TTTTATTTCTTCGCACGTCTGGGCCTCTCATGACGTCAAATCATGCTCATCGTGAAAAAGTTTTGGAGTA
TTTTTGGAATTTTTCAATCAAGTGAAAGTTTATGAAATTAATTTTCCTGCTTTTGCTTTTTGGGGTTTCC
CCTATTGTTTGTCAAGATTTCGAGGACGGCGTTTTTCTTGCTAAAATCACAAGTATTGATGAGCACGATG
CAAGAAAGATCGGAAGAAGGTTTGGGTTTGAGGCTCAGTGGAAGGTGAGTAGAAGTTGATAATTTGAAAG
TGGAGTAGTGTCTATGGGGTTTTTGCCTTAAATGACAGAATACATTCCCAATATACCAAACATAACTGTT
TCCTACTAGTCGGCCGTACGGGCCCTTTCGTCTCGCGCGTTTCGGTGATGACGGTGAAAACCTCTGACAC
ATGCAGCTCCCGGAGACGGTCACAGCTTGTCTGTAAGCGGATGCCGGGAGCAGACAAGCCCGTCAGGGCG
CGTCAGCGGGTGTTGGCGGGTGTCGGGGCTGGCTTAACTATGCGGCATCAGAGCAGATTGTACTGAGAGT
GCACCATATGCGGTGTGAAATACCGCACAGATGCGTAAGGAGAAAATACCGCATCAGGCGGCCTTAAGGG
CCTCGTGATACGCCTATTTTTATAGGTTAATGTCATGATAATAATGGTTTCTTAGACGTCAGGTGGCACT
TTTCGGGGAAATGTGCGCGGAACCCCTATTTGTTTATTTTTCTAAATACATTCAAATATGTATCCGCTCA
TGAGACAATAACCCTGATAAATGCTTCAATAATATTGAAAAAGGAAGAGTATGAGTATTCAACATTTCCG
TGTCGCCCTTATTCCCTTTTTTGCGGCATTTTGCCTTCCTGTTTTTGCTCACCCAGAAACGCTGGTGAAA
GTAAAAGATGCTGAAGATCAGTTGGGTGCACGAGTGGGTTACATCGAACTGGATCTCAACAGCGGTAAGA
TCCTTGAGAGTTTTCGCCCCGAAGAACGTTTTCCAATGATGAGCACTTTTAAAGTTCTGCTATGTGGCGC
GGTATTATCCCGTATTGACGCCGGGCAAGAGCAACTCGGTCGCCGCATACACTATTCTCAGAATGACTTG
GTTGAGTACTCACCAGTCACAGAAAAGCATCTTACGGATGGCATGACAGTAAGAGAATTATGCAGTGCTG
CCATAACCATGAGTGATAACACTGCGGCCAACTTACTTCTGACAACGATCGGAGGACCGAAGGAGCTAAC
CGCTTTTTTGCACAACATGGGGGATCATGTAACTCGCCTTGATCGTTGGGAACCGGAGCTGAATGAAGCC
ATACCAAACGACGAGCGTGACACCACGATGCCTGTAGCAATGGCAACAACGTTGCGCAAACTATTAACTG
GCGAACTACTTACTCTAGCTTCCCGGCAACAATTAATAGACTGGATGGAGGCGGATAAAGTTGCAGGACC
ACTTCTGCGCTCGGCCCTTCCGGCTGGCTGGTTTATTGCTGATAAATCTGGAGCCGGTGAGCGTGGGTCT
CGCGGTATCATTGCAGCACTGGGGCCAGATGGTAAGCCCTCCCGTATCGTAGTTATCTACACGACGGGGA
GTCAGGCAACTATGGATGAACGAAATAGACAGATCGCTGAGATAGGTGCCTCACTGATTAAGCATTGGTA
ACTGTCAGACCAAGTTTACTCATATATACTTTAGATTGATTTAAAACTTCATTTTTAATTTAAAAGGATC
TAGGTGAAGATCCTTTTTGATAATCTCATGACCAAAATCCCTTAACGTGAGTTTTCGTTCCACTGAGCGT
CAGACCCCGTAGAAAAGATCAAAGGATCTTCTTGAGATCCTTTTTTTCTGCGCGTAATCTGCTGCTTGCA
AACAAAAAAACCACCGCTACCAGCGGTGGTTTGTTTGCCGGATCAAGAGCTACCAACTCTTTTTCCGAAG
GTAACTGGCTTCAGCAGAGCGCAGATACCAAATACTGTTCTTCTAGTGTAGCCGTAGTTAGGCCACCACT
TCAAGAACTCTGTAGCACCGCCTACATACCTCGCTCTGCTAATCCTGTTACCAGTGGCTGCTGCCAGTGG
CGATAAGTCGTGTCTTACCGGGTTGGACTCAAGACGATAGTTACCGGATAAGGCGCAGCGGTCGGGCTGA
ACGGGGGGTTCGTGCACACAGCCCAGCTTGGAGCGAACGACCTACACCGAACTGAGATACCTACAGCGTG
AGCTATGAGAAAGCGCCACGCTTCCCGAAGGGAGAAAGGCGGACAGGTATCCGGTAAGCGGCAGGGTCGG
AACAGGAGAGCGCACGAGGGAGCTTCCAGGGGGAAACGCCTGGTATCTTTATAGTCCTGTCGGGTTTCGC
CACCTCTGACTTGAGCGTCGATTTTTGTGATGCTCGTCAGGGGGGCGGAGCCTATGGAAAAACGCCAGCA
ACGCGGCCTTTTTACGGTTCCTGGCCTTTTGCTGGCCTTTTGCTCACATGTTCTTTCCTGCGTTATCCCC
TGATTCTGTGGATAACCGTATTACCGCCTTTGAGTGAGCTGATACCGCTCGCCGCAGCCGAACGACCGAG
CGCAGCGAGTCAGTGAGCGAGGAAGCGGAAGAGCGCCCAATACGCAAACCGCCTCTCCCCGCGCGTTGGC
CGATTCATTAATGCAGCTGGCACGACAGGTTTCCCGACTGGAAAGCGGGCAGTGAGCGCAACGCAATTAA
TGTGAGTTAGCTCACTCATTAGGCACCCCAGGCTTTACACTTTATGCTTCCGGCTCGTATGTTGTGTGGA
ATTGTGAGCGGATAACAATTTCACACAGGAAACAGCTATGACCATGATTACGCCAAGCTGTAAGTTTAAA
CATGATCTTACTAACTAACTATTCTCATTTAAATTTTCAGAGCTTAAAAATGGCTGAAATCACTCACAAC
GATGGATAC
Features (pLannotate 1.2.2; 17 found; start..end, strand, type, name):
     23..41      -  misc_feature   MCS (fragment): pUC18/19 multiple cloning site
   4658..4720    +  CDS            gur-3 (fragment): GUR3_CAEEL - Experimental evidence at protein level: Swiss-Prot protein existence level 1. Chemoreceptor involved in light-induced avoidance behavior (PubMed:25640076). Probably acts as a molecular sensor in I2 pharyngeal neurons, required for the inhibition of feeding in response to light and hydrogen peroxide (PubMed:25640076). Involved in circadian rhythms, probably by acting as a light sensor (PubMed:27849618). In contrast to lite-1, does not act as a photoreceptor (PubMed:27863243). From Caenorhabditis elegans.
   4853..4874    -  intron         β-globin intron (fragment): intron from rabbit β-globin gene
   6696..6821    +  CDS            gur-3 (fragment): GUR3_CAEEL - Experimental evidence at protein level: Swiss-Prot protein existence level 1. Chemoreceptor involved in light-induced avoidance behavior (PubMed:25640076). Probably acts as a molecular sensor in I2 pharyngeal neurons, required for the inhibition of feeding in response to light and hydrogen peroxide (PubMed:25640076). Involved in circadian rhythms, probably by acting as a light sensor (PubMed:27849618). In contrast to lite-1, does not act as a photoreceptor (PubMed:27863243). From Caenorhabditis elegans.
   6829..7107    +  CDS            lite-1 (fragment): LITE1_CAEEL - Also known as gur-2 From Caenorhabditis elegans.
   8344..8931    +  CDS            his-24 (fragment): H24_CAEEL - Also known as H1.1 Experimental evidence at protein level: Swiss-Prot protein existence level 1. Histones H1 are necessary for the condensation of nucleosome chains into higher-order structures. From Caenorhabditis elegans.
   9001..9795    +  CDS            mTagBFP2: mTagBFP2 is a basic (constitutively fluorescent) blue fluorescent protein published in 2011, derived from Entacmaea quadricolor. It is reported to be a very rapidly-maturing monomer with very low acid sensitivity.
  10392..10544   +  CDS            aex-5 (fragment): AEX5_CAEEL - Also known as kpc-3 From Caenorhabditis elegans.
  10672..10707   +  CDS            rop (fragment): Rop protein, which maintains plasmids at low copy number; rop
  10809..10908   +  misc_feature   bom (fragment): basis of mobility region from pBR322
  11006..11110   +  promoter       AmpR promoter: bla
  11111..11971   +  CDS            AmpR: β-lactamase; bla; confers resistance to ampicillin, carbenicillin, and related antibiotics
  12142..12730   +  rep_origin     ori: high-copy-number ColE1/pMB1/pBR322/pUC origin of replication
  12913..13005   +  CDS            lacI (fragment): lac repressor; lacI; The lac repressor binds to the lac operator to inhibit transcription in E. coli. This inhibition can be relieved by adding lactose or isopropyl-β-D-thiogalactopyranoside (IPTG).
  13018..13039   +  protein_bind   CAP binding site: CAP binding activates transcription in the presence of cAMP. E. coli catabolite activator protein
  13054..13084   +  promoter       lac promoter: promoter for the E. coli lac operon
  13088..13110   +  protein_bind   lac operator (fragment): The lac repressor binds to the lac operator to inhibit transcription in E. coli. This inhibition can be relieved by adding lactose or isopropyl-β-D-thiogalactopyranoside (IPTG). lac repressor encoded by lacI
