[The description below was written by a language model from this plasmid's Addgene catalogue record and pLannotate feature annotations shown in this document.]
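Description:
pAS3-rab-3P::AI::gur-3G::SL2::his-24::tagBFP is a C. elegans expression plasmid of about 13.2 kb built on the pAS3 backbone. It is propagated in E. coli as a high-copy plasmid through a ColE1/pUC-type origin and selected with ampicillin via the β-lactamase gene and its promoter. Remnants of pUC-style lac regulatory sequences (CAP site, lac promoter and operator, a piece of the multiple cloning site) and short rop and bom fragments are backbone leftovers, with no role in the worm.

The payload is a bicistronic, operon-style cassette driven by the pan-neuronal rab-3 promoter and terminated by the unc-54 3' UTR, as stated in the catalogue entry; neither element is annotated in the feature table. "AI" in the name most likely denotes an artificial intron, but the record does not define it. The first cistron is a genomic fragment of gur-3, a gustatory-receptor-family chemoreceptor implicated in responses to light and hydrogen peroxide. Because the fragment retains its introns, automated annotation detects only scattered exon matches. The hit labelled lite-1 probably reflects homology with that related receptor, and the tiny β-globin intron hit is likely spurious. The aex-5 fragment downstream of the reporter may simply belong to the 3' region. An SL2 trans-splicing sequence separates gur-3 from a second cistron encoding histone H1 his-24 followed by mTagBFP2, evidently a fusion. The two proteins are thus made separately from one transcript, and blue nuclear fluorescence marks expressing neurons without tagging the receptor.

The associated publication describes a transgenic worm for interrogating neural signal propagation, consistent with use of this plasmid to express GUR-3 across the nervous system.
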