Addgene plasmid #232608: pAS3-rab-3P::AI::gur-3G::SL2::his-24::tagBFP
Purpose: Pan-neuronal expression of 'GUR-3' using a genomic fragment and fluorophore 'tagBFP', regulated by rab-3 promoter and unc-54 3' UTR
Depositing lab: Andrew Leifer. Depositing organization: Princeton University. Publication: TWISP: a transgenic worm for interrogating signal propagation in Caenorhabditis elegans. Sharma AK, Randi F, Kumar S, Dvali S, Leifer AM. Genetics. 2024 Jul 8;227(3):iyae077. doi: 10.1093/genetics/iyae077. PubMed 38733622.
Backbone
  Vector backbone: pAS3
  Backbone manufacturer: Anuj Sharma
  Vector type: Worm Expression
Growth in bacteria
  Bacterial resistance: Ampicillin, 100 μg/mL
  Growth temperature: 37°C
  Growth strain: DH5alpha
  Copy number: High Copy
Gene/Insert
  Gene/Insert name: GUR-3
  Species: C. elegans (nematode)
  Mutation: N/A
  Entrez Gene: gur-3 (a.k.a. CELE_ZC504.5)
  Cloning method: Ligation Independent Cloning
Terms and licenses: Academic/Nonprofit Terms; Industry Terms: Not Available to Industry
How to cite: pAS3-rab-3P::AI::gur-3G::SL2::his-24::tagBFP was a gift from Andrew Leifer (Addgene plasmid # 232608 ; http://n2t.net/addgene:232608 ; RRID:Addgene_232608)
